Addgene plasmid #154677: pEPYC1CB0332
Purpose: MoClo Level 1 luciferase reporter
Depositing lab: Nicola Patron. Depositing organization: Earlham Institute. Publication: Rational design of minimal synthetic promoters for plants. Cai YM, Kallam K, Tidd H, Gendarini G, Salzman A, Patron NJ. Nucleic Acids Res. 2020 Aug 28. pii: 5897334. doi: 10.1093/nar/gkaa682. PubMed 32856047.
Backbone
  Vector backbone: pICH47732
  Vector type: Synthetic Biology
Growth in bacteria
  Bacterial resistance: Ampicillin, 100 μg/mL
  Growth temperature: 37°C
  Growth strain: NEB Stable
  Copy number: High Copy
Gene/Insert
  Gene/Insert name: MMV(ΔbHLH+) Firefly luciferase expression cassette [MMV(ΔbHLH+)::TMV::LucF::Flag::ocsT]
  Species: Synthetic
  Cloning method: Restriction Enzyme; 5′ cloning site BsaI (destroyed during cloning); 3′ cloning site BsaI (destroyed during cloning)
Terms and licenses: Academic/Nonprofit Terms; Industry Terms: Not Available to Industry
Depositor comments: Please visit https://www.biorxiv.org/content/10.1101/2020.05.14.095406v1 for bioRxiv preprint.
How to cite: pEPYC1CB0332 was a gift from Nicola Patron (Addgene plasmid # 154677 ; http://n2t.net/addgene:154677 ; RRID:Addgene_154677)
