[The description below was written by a language model from this plasmid's Addgene catalogue record and pLannotate feature annotations shown in this document.]
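Description:
pEPYC1CB0332 is a MoClo (Golden Gate modular cloning) Level 1 plasmid carrying a single plant transcription unit that reports promoter activity through firefly luciferase. It is built in the Level 1 acceptor pICH47732, a binary-type backbone. The annotated sequence of about 7.3 kb shows nopaline-type left and right T-DNA border repeats flanking the cassette. The backbone also has a high-copy ColE1/pUC-type origin for propagation in E. coli, and an incP oriV with the trfA replication initiator gene, which supports broad-host-range replication such as in Agrobacterium. Selection in bacteria is by ampicillin resistance (β-lactamase under its own promoter). A very short TetR fragment is also annotated and appears to be a backbone remnant. The cassette was assembled through BsaI sites that were destroyed in the process, as is usual for Golden Gate assembly.

The insert is described as MMV(ΔbHLH+)::TMV::LucF::Flag::ocsT. A variant promoter designated MMV(ΔbHLH+) drives the transcript, followed by the tobacco mosaic virus Ω leader, which acts as a translational enhancer. Next come the firefly luciferase coding sequence (luc+ type) with a Flag epitope tag and the octopine synthase terminator. The feature table annotates the Ω leader, luciferase and OCS terminator, but not the promoter or the Flag tag. The promoter presumably lies in the unannotated region between the left border and the Ω leader. The record does not explain exactly what the ΔbHLH+ modification entails, although the name suggests altered bHLH transcription factor binding sites. The plasmid comes from work on the rational design of minimal synthetic plant promoters, where luciferase output would measure the strength of this promoter variant in plant cells.
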