Features (pLannotate 1.2.2; 11 found; start..end, strand, type, name):
     42..66      +  misc_feature   RB T-DNA repeat: right border repeat from nopaline C58 T-DNA
    178..198     -  CDS            TetR (fragment): tetracycline resistance regulatory protein; tetR
    225..1370    -  CDS            trfA: TRFA_ECOLX - Experimental evidence at protein level: Swiss-Prot protein existence level 1. Also involved in plasmid copy number control, promoting intermolecular coupling of protein bound iterons at oriV, which inhibits replication initiation. From Escherichia coli.
   1706..2294    -  rep_origin     ori: high-copy-number ColE1/pMB1/pBR322/pUC origin of replication
   2465..3325    -  CDS            AmpR: β-lactamase; bla; confers resistance to ampicillin, carbenicillin, and related antibiotics
   3326..3430    -  promoter       AmpR promoter: bla
   3517..4148    -  rep_origin     oriV: incP origin of replication
   4240..4264    +  misc_feature   LB T-DNA repeat: left border repeat from nopaline C58 T-DNA
   4818..4873    +  misc_feature   TMV Ω: translational enhancer from the tobacco mosaic virus 5'-leader sequence (Gallie et al., 1988)
   4875..6524    +  CDS            luciferase: firefly luciferase; luc+; enhanced luc+ version of the luciferase gene
   6622..7329    +  terminator     OCS terminator: octopine synthase terminator
>Addgene plasmid #154677 | pEPYC1CB0332 | depositor full sequence | sequence record 299608 | pEPYC1CB0332 sequence 7336 bps
GCAATTGTCTTCTGCACGAAGTGGTTTAAACTATCAGTGTTTGACAGGATATATTGGCGGGTAAACCTAA
GAGAAAAGAGCGTTTATTAGAATAATCGGATATTTAAAAGGGCGTGAAAAGGTTTATCCGTTCGTCCATT
TGTATGTGCATGCCAACCACAGGGTTCCCCAGATCAGGCGCTGGCTGCTGAACCCCCAGCCGGAACTGAC
CCCACAAGGCCCTAGCGTTTGCAATGCACCAGGTCATCATTGACCCAGGCGTGTTCCACCAGGCCGCTGC
CTCGCAACTCTTCGCAGGCTTCGCCGACCTGCTCGCGCCACTTCTTCACGCGGGTGGAATCCGATCCGCA
CATGAGGCGGAAGGTTTCCAGCTTGAGCGGGTACGGCTCCCGGTGCGAGCTGAAATAGTCGAACATCCGT
CGGGCCGTCGGCGACAGCTTGCGGTACTTCTCCCATATGAATTTCGTGTAGTGGTCGCCAGCAAACAGCA
CGACGATTTCCTCGTCGATCAGGACCTGGCAACGGGACGTTTTCTTGCCACGGTCCAGGACGCGGAAGCG
GTGCAGCAGCGACACCGATTCCAGGTGCCCAACGCGGTCGGACGTGAAGCCCATCGCCGTCGCCTGTAGG
CGCGACAGGCATTCCTCGGCCTTCGTGTAATACCGGCCATTGATCGACCAGCCCAGGTCCTGGCAAAGCT
CGTAGAACGTGAAGGTGATCGGCTCGCCGATAGGGGTGCGCTTCGCGTACTCCAACACCTGCTGCCACAC
CAGTTCGTCATCGTCGGCCCGCAGCTCGACGCCGGTGTAGGTGATCTTCACGTCCTTGTTGACGTGGAAA
ATGACCTTGTTTTGCAGCGCCTCGCGCGGGATTTTCTTGTTGCGCGTGGTGAACAGGGCAGAGCGGGCCG
TGTCGTTTGGCATCGCTCGCATCGTGTCCGGCCACGGCGCAATATCGAACAAGGAAAGCTGCATTTCCTT
GATCTGCTGCTTCGTGTGTTTCAGCAACGCGGCCTGCTTGGCCTCGCTGACCTGTTTTGCCAGGTCCTCG
CCGGCGGTTTTTCGCTTCTTGGTCGTCATAGTTCCTCGCGTGTCGATGGTCATCGACTTCGCCAAACCTG
CCGCCTCCTGTTCAAGACGACGCGAACGCTCCACGGCGGCCGATGGCGCGGGCAGGGCAGGGGGAGCCAG
TTGCACGCTGTCGCGCTCGATCTTGGCCGTAGCTTGCTGGACCATCGAGCCGACGGACTGGAAGGTTTCG
CGGGGCGCACGCATGACGGTGCGGCTTGCGATGGTTTCGGCATCCTCGGCGGAAAACCCCGCGTCGATCA
GTTCTTGCCTGTATGCCTTCCGGTCAAACGTCCGATTCATTCACCCTCCTTGCGGGATTGCCCCGACTCA
CGCCGGGGCAATGTGCCCTTATTCCTGATTTGACCCGCCTGGTGCCTTGGTGTCCAGATAATCCACCTTA
TCGGCAATGAAGTCGGTCCCGTAGACCGTCTGGCCGTCCTTCTCGTACTTGGTATTCCGAATCTTGCCCT
GCACGAATACCAGCGACCCCTTGCCCAAATACTTGCCGTGGGCCTCGGCCTGAGAGCCAAAACACTTGAT
GCGGAAGAAGTCGGTGCGCTCCTGCTTGTCGCCGGCATCGTTGCGCCACATCTAGGATCTGCCAGGAACC
GTAAAAAGGCCGCGTTGCTGGCGTTTTTCCATAGGCTCCGCCCCCCTGACGAGCATCACAAAAATCGACG
CTCAAGTCAGAGGTGGCGAAACCCGACAGGACTATAAAGATACCAGGCGTTTCCCCCTGGAAGCTCCCTC
GTGCGCTCTCCTGTTCCGACCCTGCCGCTTACCGGATACCTGTCCGCCTTTCTCCCTTCGGGAAGCGTGG
CGCTTTCTCATAGCTCACGCTGTAGGTATCTCAGTTCGGTGTAGGTCGTTCGCTCCAAGCTGGGCTGTGT
GCACGAACCCCCCGTTCAGCCCGACCGCTGCGCCTTATCCGGTAACTATCGTCTTGAGTCCAACCCGGTA
AGACACGACTTATCGCCACTGGCAGCAGCCACTGGTAACAGGATTAGCAGAGCGAGGTATGTAGGCGGTG
CTACAGAGTTCTTGAAGTGGTGGCCTAACTACGGCTACACTAGAAGAACAGTATTTGGTATCTGCGCTCT
GCTGAAGCCAGTTACCTTCGGAAAAAGAGTTGGTAGCTCTTGATCCGGCAAACAAACCACCGCTGGTAGC
GGTGGTTTTTTTGTTTGCAAGCAGCAGATTACGCGCAGAAAAAAAGGATCTCAAGAAGATCCTTTGATCT
TTTCTACGGGGTCTGACGCTCAGTGGAACGAAAACTCACGTTAAGGGATTTTGGTCATGAGATTATCAAA
AAGGATCTTCACCTAGATCCTTTTAAATTAAAAATGAAGTTTTAAATCAATCTAAAGTATATATGAGTAA
ACTTGGTCTGACAGTTACCAATGCTTAATCAGTGAGGCACCTATCTCAGCGATCTGTCTATTTCGTTCAT
CCATAGTTGCCTGACTCCCCGTCGTGTAGATAACTACGATACGGGAGGGCTTACCATCTGGCCCCAGTGC
TGCAATGATACCGCGAGAACCACGCTCACCGGCTCCAGATTTATCAGCAATAAACCAGCCAGCCGGAAGG
GCCGAGCGCAGAAGTGGTCCTGCAACTTTATCCGCCTCCATCCAGTCTATTAATTGTTGCCGGGAAGCTA
GAGTAAGTAGTTCGCCAGTTAATAGTTTGCGCAACGTTGTTGCCATTGCTACAGGCATCGTGGTGTCACG
CTCGTCGTTTGGTATGGCTTCATTCAGCTCCGGTTCCCAACGATCAAGGCGAGTTACATGATCCCCCATG
TTGTGCAAAAAAGCGGTTAGCTCCTTCGGTCCTCCGATCGTTGTCAGAAGTAAGTTGGCCGCAGTGTTAT
CACTCATGGTTATGGCAGCACTGCATAATTCTCTTACTGTCATGCCATCCGTAAGATGCTTTTCTGTGAC
TGGTGAGTACTCAACCAAGTCATTCTGAGAATAGTGTATGCGGCGACCGAGTTGCTCTTGCCCGGCGTCA
ATACGGGATAATACCGCGCCACATAGCAGAACTTTAAAAGTGCTCATCATTGGAAAACGTTCTTCGGGGC
GAAAACTCTCAAGGATCTTACCGCTGTTGAGATCCAGTTCGATGTAACCCACTCGTGCACCCAACTGATC
TTCAGCATCTTTTACTTTCACCAGCGTTTCTGGGTGAGCAAAAACAGGAAGGCAAAATGCCGCAAAAAAG
GGAATAAGGGCGACACGGAAATGTTGAATACTCATACTCTTCCTTTTTCAATATTATTGAAGCATTTATC
AAGGTTATTGTCTCATGAGCGGATACATATTTGAATGTATTTAGAAAAATAAACAAATAGGGGTTCCGCG
CACGAATTGGCCAGCGCTGCCATTTTTGGGGTGAGGCCGTTCGCGGCCGAGGGGCGCAGCCCCTGGGGGG
ATGGGAGGCCCGCGTTAGCGGGCCGGGAGGGTTCGAGAAGGGGGGGCACCCCCCTTCGGCGTGCGCGGTC
ACGCGCACAGGGCGCAGCCCTGGTTAAAAACAAGGTTTATAAATATTGGTTTAAAAGCAGGTTAAAAGAC
AGGTTAGCGGTGGCCGAAAAACGGGCGGAAACCCTTGCAAATGCTGGATTTTCTGCCTGTGGACAGCCCC
TCAAATGTCAATAGGTGCGCCCCTCATCTGTCAGCACTCTGCCCCTCAAGTGTCAAGGATCGCGCCCCTC
ATCTGTCAGTAGTCGCGCCCCTCAAGTGTCAATACCGCAGGGCACTTATCCCCAGGCTTGTCCACATCAT
CTGTGGGAAACTCGCGTAAAATCAGGCGTTTTCGCCGATTTGCGAGGCTGGCCAGCTCCACGTCGCCGGC
CGAAATCGAGCCTGCCCCTCATCTGTCAACGCCGCGCCGGGTGAGTCGGCCCCTCAAGTGTCAACGTCCG
CCCCTCATCTGTCAGTGAGGGCCAAGTTTTCCGCGAGGTATCCACAACGCCGGCGGCCGCGGTGTCTCGC
ACACGGCTTCGACGGCGTTTCTGGCGCGTTTGCAGGGCCATAGACGGCCGCCAGCCCAGCGGCGAGGGCA
ACCAGCCCGGTGAGCGTCGCAAAGGAGATCCTGATCTGACTGATGGGCTGCCTGTATCGAGTGGTGATTT
TGTGCCGAGCTGCCGGTCGGGGAGCTGTTGGCTGGCTGGTGGCAGGATATATTGTGGTGTAAACAAATTG
ACGCTTAGACAACTTAATAACACATTGCGGACGTTTTTAATGTACTGGGGTGGATGCAGTGGGCCCCACT
CTGTGAAGACAATGCCGAATTCGGATCCGGAGTGGAAGATTCAGAAAATCTCCATCAACAAATAATCCAA
GTAAGGATTAATGGATTGATCAACATCCTTACCGCTATGGGTAAGATTGATGAAAAGTCAAAAACAAAAA
TCAATTATATTGTGGGACACCAATTTCGTCCACAGACATCAACATCTTATCGTCCTTTGAAGATAAGATA
ATAATGTTGAAGATAAGAGTGGGAGCCACCACTAAAACATTGCTTTGTCAAAAGCTAAAAAAGATGATGC
CCGACAGCCACTTGTGTGAAGCATGTGAAGCCGGTCCCTCCACTAAGAAAATTAGTGAAGCATCTTCCAG
TGGTCCCTCCACTCACAGCTCAATCAGTGAGCAACAGGACGAAGGAAATGACGTAAGCCATGACGTCTAA
TCCCACAAGAATTTCCTTATATAAGGAACACAAATCAGAAGGTACTGTATTTTTACAACAATTACCAACA
ACAACAAACAACAAACAACATTACAATTACTATTTACAATTACAATGGAGGACGCCAAAAACATAAAGAA
AGGCCCGGCGCCATTCTATCCGCTGGAAGATGGAACCGCTGGAGAGCAACTGCATAAGGCTATGAAGAGA
TACGCCCTGGTTCCTGGAACAATTGCTTTTACAGATGCACATATCGAGGTGGACATCACTTACGCTGAGT
ACTTCGAAATGTCCGTTCGGTTGGCAGAAGCTATGAAACGATATGGGCTGAATACAAATCACAGAATCGT
CGTATGCAGTGAAAACTCTCTTCAATTCTTTATGCCGGTGTTGGGCGCGTTATTTATCGGAGTTGCAGTT
GCGCCCGCGAACGACATTTATAATGAACGTGAATTGCTCAACAGTATGGGCATTTCGCAGCCTACCGTGG
TGTTCGTTTCCAAAAAGGGGTTGCAAAAAATTTTGAACGTGCAAAAAAAGCTCCCAATCATCCAAAAAAT
TATTATCATGGATTCTAAAACGGATTACCAGGGATTTCAGTCGATGTACACGTTCGTCACATCTCATCTA
CCTCCCGGTTTTAATGAATACGATTTTGTGCCAGAGTCCTTCGATAGGGACAAGACAATTGCACTGATCA
TGAACTCCTCTGGATCTACTGGTCTGCCTAAAGGTGTCGCTCTGCCTCATAGAACTGCCTGCGTGAGATT
CTCGCATGCCAGAGATCCTATTTTTGGCAATCAAATCATTCCGGATACTGCGATTTTAAGTGTTGTTCCA
TTCCATCACGGTTTTGGAATGTTTACTACACTCGGATATTTGATATGTGGATTTCGAGTCGTCTTAATGT
ATAGATTTGAAGAAGAACTGTTTCTGAGGAGCCTTCAGGATTACAAGATTCAAAGTGCGCTGCTGGTGCC
AACCCTATTCTCCTTCTTCGCCAAAAGCACTCTGATTGACAAATACGATTTATCTAATTTACACGAAATT
GCTTCTGGTGGCGCTCCCCTCTCTAAGGAAGTCGGGGAAGCGGTTGCCAAGAGGTTCCATCTGCCAGGTA
TCAGGCAAGGATATGGGCTCACTGAGACTACATCAGCTATTCTGATTACACCCGAGGGGGATGATAAACC
GGGCGCGGTCGGTAAAGTTGTTCCATTTTTTGAAGCGAAGGTTGTGGATCTGGATACCGGGAAAACGCTG
GGCGTTAATCAAAGAGGCGAACTGTGTGTGAGAGGTCCTATGATTATGTCCGGTTATGTAAACAATCCGG
AAGCGACCAACGCCTTGATTGACAAGGATGGATGGCTACATTCTGGAGACATAGCTTACTGGGACGAGGA
CGAACACTTCTTCATCGTTGACCGCCTGAAGTCTCTGATTAAGTACAAAGGCTATCAGGTGGCTCCCGCT
GAATTGGAATCCATCTTGCTCCAACACCCCAACATCTTCGACGCAGGTGTCGCAGGTCTGCCCGACGATG
ACGCCGGTGAACTTCCCGCCGCCGTTGTTGTTTTGGAGCACGGAAAGACGATGACGGAAAAAGAGATCGT
GGATTACGTCGCCAGTCAAGTAACAACCGCGAAAAAGTTGCGCGGAGGAGTTGTGTTTGTGGACGAAGTA
CCGAAAGGTCTTACCGGAAAACTCGACGCAAGAAAAATCAGAGAGATCCTCATAAAGGCCAAGAAGGGCG
GAAAGATCGCCGTGGGTTCGGATTATAAGGACCATGACGGAGACTATAAGGACCATGACCTCGACGCTGC
AGCAGCGGATTATAAGGACGATGACGATAAGTGAGCTTGTCCTGCTTTAATGAGATATGCGAGAAGCCTA
TGATCGCATGATATTTGCTTTCAATTCTGTTGTGCACGTTGTAAAAAACCTGAGCATGTGTAGCTCAGAT
CCTTACCGCCGGTTTCGGTTCATTCTAATGAATATATCACCCGTTACTATCGTATTTTTATGAATAATAT
TCTCCGTTCAATTTACTGATTGTACCCTACTACTTATATGTACAATATTAAAATGAAAACAATATATTGT
GCTGAATAGGTTTATAGCGACATCTATGATAGAGCGCCACAATAACAAACAATTGCGTTTTATTATTACA
AATCCAATTTTAAAAAAAGCGGCAGAACCGGTCAAACCTAAAAGACTGATTACATAAATCTTATTCAAAT
TTCAAAAGTGCCCCAGGGGCTAGTATCTACGACACACCGAGCGGCGAACTAATAACGCTCACTGAAGGGA
ACTCCGGTTCCCCGCCGGCGCGCATGGGTGAGATTCCTTGAAGTTGAGTATTGGCCGTCCGCTCTACCGA
AAGTTACGGGCACCATTCAACCCGGTCCAGCACGGCGGCCGGGTAACCGACTTGCTGCCCCGAGAATTAT
GCAGCATTTTTTTGGTGTATGTGGGCCCCAAATGAAGTGCAGGTCAAACCTTGACAGTGACGACAAATCG
TTGGGCGGGTCCAGGGCGAATTTTGCGACAACATGTCGAGGCTCAGCAGGACCGCT
